Addgene plasmid #85128: pLENTI6.3/AR-GC-E2325
Purpose: exogenous AR expression
Depositing lab: Karl-Henning Kalland. Depositing organization: University of Bergen. Publication: Context dependent regulatory patterns of the androgen receptor and androgen receptor target genes. Olsen JR, Azeem W, Hellem MR, Marvyin K, Hua Y, Qu Y, Li L, Lin B, Ke X, Oyan AM, Kalland K. BMC Cancer. 2016 Jul 4;16:377. doi: 10.1186/s12885-016-2453-4. PubMed 27378372.
Backbone
  Vector backbone: pLENTI6.3/V5-DEST
  Backbone manufacturer: Invitrogen
  Vector type: Mammalian Expression, Lentiviral
  Selectable markers: Blasticidin
Growth in bacteria
  Bacterial resistance: Ampicillin, 100 μg/mL
  Growth temperature: 37°C
  Growth strain: NEB Stable
  Copy number: High Copy
Gene/Insert
  Gene/Insert name: androgen receptor (alt name: AR)
  Species: H. sapiens (human)
  GenBank ID: NM_000044
  Entrez Gene: AR (a.k.a. AIS, AR8, DHTR, HUMARA, HYSP1, KD, NR3C4, SBMA, SMAX1, TFM)
  Promoter: CMV
  Cloning method: Gateway Cloning
  Sequencing primers: 5′ CMV-F; 3′ V5-Rev
Terms and licenses: Academic/Nonprofit Terms; Industry Terms: Not Available to Industry
How to cite: pLENTI6.3/AR-GC-E2325 was a gift from Karl-Henning Kalland (Addgene plasmid # 85128 ; http://n2t.net/addgene:85128 ; RRID:Addgene_85128)
