[The description below was written by a language model from this plasmid's Addgene catalogue record and pLannotate feature annotations shown in this document.]
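Description:
pLENTI6.3/AR-GC-E2325 is a lentiviral mammalian expression plasmid built on the Invitrogen pLENTI6.3/V5-DEST backbone, into which the human androgen receptor (AR) coding sequence was introduced by Gateway recombination. In bacteria it is maintained through a high-copy ColE1/pUC-type origin and selected with ampicillin via the β-lactamase gene. An f1 origin and remnants of lac regulatory sequence are also annotated in the backbone.

The transfer cassette has the layout of a third-generation, self-inactivating HIV-1 vector. An RSV promoter fused to a truncated 5' LTR drives production of the genomic RNA in packaging cells, followed by the Ψ packaging signal with a gag fragment, the Rev response element for Rev-dependent nuclear export, and the cPPT/CTS. The cassette ends with a ΔU3 3' LTR, which leaves the integrated provirus without LTR promoter activity, and an SV40 polyadenylation signal. Within this frame, the CMV enhancer/promoter drives the AR open reading frame of about 2.8 kb, which is flanked by attB1 and attB2 sites left from the Gateway reaction. A V5 epitope sequence lies downstream of attB2, but the record does not state whether AR is read through into this tag or stops at its own stop codon. A WPRE follows to boost transcript stability and expression. A separate SV40 promoter, paired with the bacterial EM7 promoter, expresses blasticidin S deaminase, so transduced mammalian cells can be selected with blasticidin.

The stated purpose is exogenous AR expression. The associated study examined context-dependent regulation of the androgen receptor and its target genes, consistent with using this vector to create cells that stably express AR.
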