Features (pLannotate 1.2.2; 32 found; start..end, strand, type, name):
      1..204     +  promoter       CMV promoter: human cytomegalovirus (CMV) immediate early promoter
    321..345     +  protein_bind   attB1: mutant version of attB; recombination site for the Gateway® BP reaction BP Clonase™
    363..3122    +  CDS            AR: ANDR_HUMAN - Also known as DHTR, NR3C4. Experimental evidence at protein level: Swiss-Prot protein existence level 1. [Isoform 4]: Lacks the C-terminal ligand-binding domain and may therefore constitutively activate the transcription of a specific set of genes independently of steroid hormones. From Homo sapiens (Human).
   3142..3166    -  protein_bind   attB2: mutant version of attB; recombination site for the Gateway® BP reaction BP Clonase™
   3219..3260    +  CDS            V5 tag: epitope tag from simian virus 5
   3284..3872    +  misc_feature   WPRE: woodchuck hepatitis virus posttranscriptional regulatory element
   3887..4203    +  promoter       SV40 promoter: SV40 enhancer and early promoter
   4251..4298    +  promoter       EM7 promoter: synthetic bacterial promoter&nbsp
   4317..4715    +  CDS            BSD: blasticidin S deaminase; Aspergillus terreus BSD; confers resistance to blasticidin
   4732..4800    +  CDS            nef (fragment): NEF_HV1Z2 - Experimental evidence at protein level: Swiss-Prot protein existence level 1. Extracellular Nef protein targets CD4(+) T-lymphocytes for apoptosis by interacting with CXCR4 surface receptors. From Human immunodeficiency virus type 1 group M subtype D (isolate Z2/CDC-Z34) (HIV-1).
   4802..5035    +  LTR            3' LTR (ΔU3): self-inactivating 3' long terminal repeat (LTR) from HIV-1
   5107..5228    +  polyA_signal   SV40 poly(A) signal: SV40 polyadenylation signal
   5268..5403    +  rep_origin     SV40 ori: SV40 origin of replication
   5424..5442    -  promoter       T7 promoter: promoter for bacteriophage T7 RNA polymerase
   5450..5605    +  CDS            lacZα (fragment): LacZα fragment of β-galactosidase; lacZ fragment
   5610..6038    +  rep_origin     f1 ori (sequence partly withheld): f1 bacteriophage origin of replication; arrow indicates direction of (+) strand synthesis
   6091..6195    +  promoter       AmpR promoter: bla
   6196..7056    +  CDS            AmpR: β-lactamase; bla; confers resistance to ampicillin, carbenicillin, and related antibiotics
   7227..7815    +  rep_origin     ori: high-copy-number ColE1/pMB1/pBR322/pUC origin of replication
   7998..8090    +  CDS            lacI (fragment): lac repressor; lacI; The lac repressor binds to the lac operator to inhibit transcription in E. coli. This inhibition can be relieved by adding lactose or isopropyl-β-D-thiogalactopyranoside (IPTG).
   8103..8124    +  protein_bind   CAP binding site: CAP binding activates transcription in the presence of cAMP. E. coli catabolite activator protein
   8139..8169    +  promoter       lac promoter: promoter for the E. coli lac operon
   8177..8193    +  protein_bind   lac operator: The lac repressor binds to the lac operator to inhibit transcription in E. coli. This inhibition can be relieved by adding lactose or isopropyl-β-D-thiogalactopyranoside (IPTG). lac repressor encoded by lacI
   8238..8256    +  promoter       T3 promoter: promoter for bacteriophage T3 RNA polymerase
   8284..8510    +  promoter       RSV promoter: Rous sarcoma virus enhancer/promoter
   8511..8691    +  LTR            5' LTR (truncated): truncated 5' long terminal repeat (LTR) from HIV-1
   8738..8863    +  misc_feature   HIV-1 Ψ: packaging signal of human immunodeficiency virus type 1
   8847..9210    +  CDS            HIV-1 gag (fragment): gag protein from human immunodeficiency virus 1; gag
   9356..9589    +  misc_feature   RRE: The Rev response element (RRE) of HIV-1 allows for Rev-dependent mRNA export from the nucleus to the cytoplasm.
   9966..10066   +  CDS            Rev (fragment): human immunodeficiency virus 1 (HIV-1) Rev protein; rev; enhances nuclear export of unspliced and incompletely spliced viral mRNAs
  10085..10202   +  misc_feature   cPPT/CTS: central polypurine tract and central termination sequence of HIV-1
  10225..10528   +  enhancer       CMV enhancer: human cytomegalovirus immediate early enhancer
>Addgene plasmid #85128 | pLENTI6.3/AR-GC-E2325 | addgene full sequence | sequence record 169539 | Addgene assembled sequence
GTGATGCGGTTTTGGCAGTACATCAATGGGCGTGGATAGCGGTTTGACTCACGGGGATTTCCAAGTCTCC
ACCCCATTGACGTCAATGGGAGTTTGTTTTGGCACCAAAATCAACGGGACTTTCCAAAATGTCGTAACAA
CTCCGCCCCATTGACGCAAATGGGCGGTAGGCGTGTACGGTGGGAGGTCTATATAAGCAGAGCTCGTTTA
GTGAACCGTCAGATCGCCTGGAGACGCCATCCACGCTGTTTTGACCTCCATAGAAGACACCGACTCTAGA
GGATCCACTAGTCCAGTGTGGTGGAATTCTGCAGATATCAACAAGTTTGTACAAAAAAGCAGGCTTAAGG
AGTTTAAACACCATGGAAGTGCAGTTAGGGCTGGGAAGGGTCTACCCTCGGCCGCCGTCCAAGACCTACC
GAGGAGCTTTCCAGAATCTGTTCCAGAGCGTGCGCGAAGTGATCCAGAACCCGGGCCCCAGGCACCCAGA
GGCCGCGAGCGCAGCACCTCCCGGCGCCAGTTTGCTGCTGCTGCAGCAGCAGCAGCAGCAGCAGCAGCAG
CAGCAGCAGCAGCAGCAGCAGCAGCAGCAGCAGCAGCAGCAAGAGACTAGCCCCAGGCAGCAGCAGCAGC
AGCAGGGTGAGGATGGTTCTCCCCAAGCCCATCGTAGAGGCCCCACAGGCTACCTGGTCCTGGATGAGGA
ACAGCAACCTTCACAGCCGCAGTCGGCCCTGGAGTGCCACCCCGAGAGAGGTTGCGTCCCAGAGCCTGGA
GCCGCCGTGGCCGCCAGCAAGGGGCTGCCGCAGCAGCTGCCAGCACCTCCGGACGAGGATGACTCAGCTG
CCCCATCCACGTTGTCCCTGCTGGGCCCCACTTTCCCCGGCTTAAGCAGCTGCTCCGCTGACCTTAAAGA
CATCCTGAGCGAGGCCAGCACCATGCAACTCCTTCAGCAACAGCAGCAGGAAGCAGTATCCGAAGGCAGC
AGCAGCGGGAGAGCGAGGGAGGCCTCGGGGGCTCCCACTTCCTCCAAGGACAATTACTTAGGGGGCACTT
CGACCATTTCTGACAACGCCAAGGAGTTGTGTAAGGCAGTGTCGGTGTCCATGGGCCTGGGTGTGGAGGC
GTTGGAGCATCTGAGTCCAGGGGAACAGCTTCGGGGGGATTGCATGTACGCCCCACTTTTGGGAGTTCCA
CCCGCTGTGCGTCCCACTCCTTGTGCCCCATTGGCCGAATGCAAAGGTTCTCTGCTAGACGACAGCGCAG
GCAAGAGCACTGAAGATACTGCTGAGTATTCCCCTTTCAAGGGAGGTTACACCAAAGGGCTAGAAGGCGA
GAGCCTAGGCTGCTCTGGCAGCGCTGCAGCAGGGAGCTCCGGGACACTTGAACTGCCGTCTACCCTGTCT
CTCTACAAGTCCGGAGCACTGGACGAGGCAGCTGCGTACCAGAGTCGCGACTACTACAACTTTCCACTGG
CTCTGGCCGGACCGCCGCCCCCTCCGCCGCCTCCCCATCCCCACGCTCGCATCAAGCTGGAGAACCCGCT
GGACTACGGCAGCGCCTGGGCGGCTGCGGCGGCGCAGTGCCGCTATGGGGACCTGGCGAGCCTGCATGGC
GCGGGTGCAGCGGGACCCGGTTCTGGGTCACCCTCAGCCGCCGCTTCCTCATCCTGGCACACTCTCTTCA
CAGCCGAAGAAGGCCAGTTGTATGGACCGTGTGGTGGTGGTGGGGGTGGTGGCGGCGGCGGCGGCGGCGG
CGGCGGCGGCGGCGGCGGCGGCGGCGGCGGCGAGGCGGGAGCTGTAGCCCCCTACGGCTACACTCGGCCC
CCTCAGGGGCTGGCGGGCCAGGAAAGCGACTTCACCGCACCTGATGTGTGGTACCCTGGCGGCATGGTGA
GCAGAGTGCCCTATCCCAGTCCCACTTGTGTCAAAAGCGAAATGGGCCCCTGGATGGATAGCTACTCCGG
ACCTTACGGGGACATGCGTTTGGAGACTGCCAGGGACCATGTTTTGCCCATTGACTATTACTTTCCACCC
CAGAAGACCTGCCTGATCTGTGGAGATGAAGCTTCTGGGTGTCACTATGGAGCTCTCACATGTGGAAGCT
GCAAGGTCTTCTTCAAAAGAGCCGCTGAAGGGAAACAGAAGTACCTGTGCGCCAGCAGAAATGATTGCAC
TATTGATAAATTCCGAAGGAAAAATTGTCCATCTTGTCGTCTTCGGAAATGTTATGAAGCAGGGATGACT
CTGGGAGCCCGGAAGCTGAAGAAACTTGGTAATCTGAAACTACAGGAGGAAGGAGAGGCTTCCAGCACCA
CCAGCCCCACTGAGGAGACAACCCAGAAGCTGACAGTGTCACACATTGAAGGCTATGAATGTCAGCCCAT
CTTTCTGAATGTCCTGGAAGCCATTGAGCCAGGTGTAGTGTGTGCTGGACACGACAACAACCAGCCCGAC
TCCTTTGCAGCCTTGCTCTCTAGCCTCAATGAACTGGGAGAGAGACAGCTTGTACACGTGGTCAAGTGGG
CCAAGGCCTTGCCTGGCTTCCGCAACTTACACGTGGACGACCAGATGGCTGTCATTCAGTACTCCTGGAT
GGGGCTCATGGTGTTTGCCATGGGCTGGCGATCCTTCACCAATGTCAACTCCAGGATGCTCTACTTCGCC
CCTGATCTGGTTTTCAATGAGTACCGCATGCACAAGTCCCGGATGTACAGCCAGTGTGTCCGAATGAGGC
ACCTCTCTCAAGAGTTTGGATGGCTCCAAATCACCCCCCAGGAATTCCTGTGCATGAAAGCACTGCTACT
CTTCAGCATTATTCCAGTGGATGGGCTGAAAAATCAAAAATTCTTTGATGAACTTCGAATGAACTACATC
AAGGAACTCGATCGTATCATTGCATGCAAAAGAAAAAATCCCACATCCTGCTCAAGACGCTTCTACCAGC
TCACCAAGCTCCTGGACTCCGTGCAGCCTATTGCGAGAGAGCTGCATCAGTTCACTTTTGACCTGCTAAT
CAAGTCACACATGGTGAGCGTGGACTTTCCGGAAATGATGGCAGAGATCATCTCTGTGCAAGTGCCCAAG
ATCCTTTCTGGGAAAGTCAAGCCCATCTATTTCCACACCCAGTAGCTCGAGTGCGGCCGCAACCCAGCTT
TCTTGTACAAAGTGGTTGATATCCAGCACAGTGGCGGCCGCTCGAGTCTAGAGGGCCCGCGGTTCGAAGG
TAAGCCTATCCCTAACCCTCTCCTCGGTCTCGATTCTACGCGTACCGGTTAGTAATGATCGACAATCAAC
CTCTGGATTACAAAATTTGTGAAAGATTGACTGGTATTCTTAACTATGTTGCTCCTTTTACGCTATGTGG
ATACGCTGCTTTAATGCCTTTGTATCATGCTATTGCTTCCCGTATGGCTTTCATTTTCTCCTCCTTGTAT
AAATCCTGGTTGCTGTCTCTTTATGAGGAGTTGTGGCCCGTTGTCAGGCAACGTGGCGTGGTGTGCACTG
TGTTTGCTGACGCAACCCCCACTGGTTGGGGCATTGCCACCACCTGTCAGCTCCTTTCCGGGACTTTCGC
TTTCCCCCTCCCTATTGCCACGGCGGAACTCATCGCCGCCTGCCTTGCCCGCTGCTGGACAGGGGCTCGG
CTGTTGGGCACTGACAATTCCGTGGTGTTGTCGGGGAAGCTGACGTCCTTTCCATGGCTGCTCGCCTGTG
TTGCCACCTGGATTCTGCGCGGGACGTCCTTCTGCTACGTCCCTTCGGCCCTCAATCCAGCGGACCTTCC
TTCCCGCGGCCTGCTGCCGGCTCTGCGGCCTCTTCCGCGTCTTCGCCTTCGCCCTCAGACGAGTCGGATC
TCCCTTTGGGCCGCCTCCCCGCCTGGCGATGGTACCGGTGTGGAAAGTCCCCAGGCTCCCCAGCAGGCAG
AAGTATGCAAAGCATGCATCTCAATTAGTCAGCAACCAGGTGTGGAAAGTCCCCAGGCTCCCCAGCAGGC
AGAAGTATGCAAAGCATGCATCTCAATTAGTCAGCAACCATAGTCCCGCCCCTAACTCCGCCCATCCCGC
CCCTAACTCCGCCCAGTTCCGCCCATTCTCCGCCCCATGGCTGACTAATTTTTTTTATTTATGCAGAGGC
CGAGGCCGCCTCTGCCTCTGAGCTATTCCAGAAGTAGTGAGGAGGCTTTTTTGGAGGCCTAGGCTTTTGC
AAAAAGCTCCCGGGAGCTTGTATATCCATTTTCGGATCTGATCAGCACGTGTTGACAATTAATCATCGGC
ATAGTATATCGGCATAGTATAATACGACAAGGTGAGGAACTAAACCATGGCCAAGCCTTTGTCTCAAGAA
GAATCCACCCTCATTGAAAGAGCAACGGCTACAATCAACAGCATCCCCATCTCTGAAGACTACAGCGTCG
CCAGCGCAGCTCTCTCTAGCGACGGCCGCATCTTCACTGGTGTCAATGTATATCATTTTACTGGGGGACC
TTGTGCAGAACTCGTGGTGCTGGGCACTGCTGCTGCTGCGGCAGCTGGCAACCTGACTTGTATCGTCGCG
ATCGGAAATGAGAACAGGGGCATCTTGAGCCCCTGCGGACGGTGCCGACAGGTGCTTCTCGATCTGCATC
CTGGGATCAAAGCCATAGTGAAGGACAGTGATGGACAGCCGACGGCAGTTGGGATTCGTGAATTGCTGCC
CTCTGGTTATGTGTGGGAGGGCTAAGCACAATTCGAGCTCGGTACCTTTAAGACCAATGACTTACAAGGC
AGCTGTAGATCTTAGCCACTTTTTAAAAGAAAAGGGGGGACTGGAAGGGCTAATTCACTCCCAACGAAGA
CAAGATCTGCTTTTTGCTTGTACTGGGTCTCTCTGGTTAGACCAGATCTGAGCCTGGGAGCTCTCTGGCT
AACTAGGGAACCCACTGCTTAAGCCTCAATAAAGCTTGCCTTGAGTGCTTCAAGTAGTGTGTGCCCGTCT
GTTGTGTGACTCTGGTAACTAGAGATCCCTCAGACCCTTTTAGTCAGTGTGGAAAATCTCTAGCAGTAGT
AGTTCATGTCATCTTATTATTCAGTATTTATAACTTGCAAAGAAATGAATATCAGAGAGTGAGAGGAACT
TGTTTATTGCAGCTTATAATGGTTACAAATAAAGCAATAGCATCACAAATTTCACAAATAAAGCATTTTT
TTCACTGCATTCTAGTTGTGGTTTGTCCAAACTCATCAATGTATCTTATCATGTCTGGCTCTAGCTATCC
CGCCCCTAACTCCGCCCATCCCGCCCCTAACTCCGCCCAGTTCCGCCCATTCTCCGCCCCATGGCTGACT
AATTTTTTTTATTTATGCAGAGGCCGAGGCCGCCTCGGCCTCTGAGCTATTCCAGAAGTAGTGAGGAGGC
TTTTTTGGAGGCCTAGGGACGTACCCAATTCGCCCTATAGTGAGTCGTATTACGCGCGCTCACTGGCCGT
CGTTTTACAACGTCGTGACTGGGAAAACCCTGGCGTTACCCAACTTAATCGCCTTGCAGCACATCCCCCT
TTCGCCAGCTGGCGTAATAGCGAAGAGGCCCGCACCGATCGCCCTTCCCAACAGTTGCGCAGCCTGAATG
GCGAATGGG
[124 nt withheld, positions 5610-5733]
C
[91 nt withheld, positions 5735-5825]
A
[49 nt withheld, positions 5827-5875]
CCTTTGACGTTGGAGTCCACGTTCTTT
[37 nt withheld, positions 5903-5939]
ACCCTATCTCGGTCTATTCTTTTGATTTATAAGGGATTTTGCCGATTTCGGCCTATTGGTTAAAAAATGA
GCTGATTTAACAAAAATTTAACGCGAATTTTAACAAAATATTAACGCTTACAATTTAGGTGGCACTTTTC
GGGGAAATGTGCGCGGAACCCCTATTTGTTTATTTTTCTAAATACATTCAAATATGTATCCGCTCATGAG
ACAATAACCCTGATAAATGCTTCAATAATATTGAAAAAGGAAGAGTATGAGTATTCAACATTTCCGTGTC
GCCCTTATTCCCTTTTTTGCGGCATTTTGCCTTCCTGTTTTTGCTCACCCAGAAACGCTGGTGAAAGTAA
AAGATGCTGAAGATCAGTTGGGTGCACGAGTGGGTTACATCGAACTGGATCTCAACAGCGGTAAGATCCT
TGAGAGTTTTCGCCCCGAAGAACGTTTTCCAATGATGAGCACTTTTAAAGTTCTGCTATGTGGCGCGGTA
TTATCCCGTATTGACGCCGGGCAAGAGCAACTCGGTCGCCGCATACACTATTCTCAGAATGACTTGGTTG
AGTACTCACCAGTCACAGAAAAGCATCTTACGGATGGCATGACAGTAAGAGAATTATGCAGTGCTGCCAT
AACCATGAGTGATAACACTGCGGCCAACTTACTTCTGACAACGATCGGAGGACCGAAGGAGCTAACCGCT
TTTTTGCACAACATGGGGGATCATGTAACTCGCCTTGATCGTTGGGAACCGGAGCTGAATGAAGCCATAC
CAAACGACGAGCGTGACACCACGATGCCTGTAGCAATGGCAACAACGTTGCGCAAACTATTAACTGGCGA
ACTACTTACTCTAGCTTCCCGGCAACAATTAATAGACTGGATGGAGGCGGATAAAGTTGCAGGACCACTT
CTGCGCTCGGCCCTTCCGGCTGGCTGGTTTATTGCTGATAAATCTGGAGCCGGTGAGCGTGGGTCTCGCG
GTATCATTGCAGCACTGGGGCCAGATGGTAAGCCCTCCCGTATCGTAGTTATCTACACGACGGGGAGTCA
GGCAACTATGGATGAACGAAATAGACAGATCGCTGAGATAGGTGCCTCACTGATTAAGCATTGGTAACTG
TCAGACCAAGTTTACTCATATATACTTTAGATTGATTTAAAACTTCATTTTTAATTTAAAAGGATCTAGG
TGAAGATCCTTTTTGATAATCTCATGACCAAAATCCCTTAACGTGAGTTTTCGTTCCACTGAGCGTCAGA
CCCCGTAGAAAAGATCAAAGGATCTTCTTGAGATCCTTTTTTTCTGCGCGTAATCTGCTGCTTGCAAACA
AAAAAACCACCGCTACCAGCGGTGGTTTGTTTGCCGGATCAAGAGCTACCAACTCTTTTTCCGAAGGTAA
CTGGCTTCAGCAGAGCGCAGATACCAAATACTGTTCTTCTAGTGTAGCCGTAGTTAGGCCACCACTTCAA
GAACTCTGTAGCACCGCCTACATACCTCGCTCTGCTAATCCTGTTACCAGTGGCTGCTGCCAGTGGCGAT
AAGTCGTGTCTTACCGGGTTGGACTCAAGACGATAGTTACCGGATAAGGCGCAGCGGTCGGGCTGAACGG
GGGGTTCGTGCACACAGCCCAGCTTGGAGCGAACGACCTACACCGAACTGAGATACCTACAGCGTGAGCT
ATGAGAAAGCGCCACGCTTCCCGAAGGGAGAAAGGCGGACAGGTATCCGGTAAGCGGCAGGGTCGGAACA
GGAGAGCGCACGAGGGAGCTTCCAGGGGGAAACGCCTGGTATCTTTATAGTCCTGTCGGGTTTCGCCACC
TCTGACTTGAGCGTCGATTTTTGTGATGCTCGTCAGGGGGGCGGAGCCTATGGAAAAACGCCAGCAACGC
GGCCTTTTTACGGTTCCTGGCCTTTTGCTGGCCTTTTGCTCACATGTTCTTTCCTGCGTTATCCCCTGAT
TCTGTGGATAACCGTATTACCGCCTTTGAGTGAGCTGATACCGCTCGCCGCAGCCGAACGACCGAGCGCA
GCGAGTCAGTGAGCGAGGAAGCGGAAGAGCGCCCAATACGCAAACCGCCTCTCCCCGCGCGTTGGCCGAT
TCATTAATGCAGCTGGCACGACAGGTTTCCCGACTGGAAAGCGGGCAGTGAGCGCAACGCAATTAATGTG
AGTTAGCTCACTCATTAGGCACCCCAGGCTTTACACTTTATGCTTCCGGCTCGTATGTTGTGTGGAATTG
TGAGCGGATAACAATTTCACACAGGAAACAGCTATGACCATGATTACGCCAAGCGCGCAATTAACCCTCA
CTAAAGGGAACAAAAGCTGGAGCTGCAAGCTTAATGTAGTCTTATGCAATACTCTTGTAGTCTTGCAACA
TGGTAACGATGAGTTAGCAACATGCCTTACAAGGAGAGAAAAAGCACCGTGCATGCCGATTGGTGGAAGT
AAGGTGGTACGATCGTGCCTTATTAGGAAGGCAACAGACGGGTCTGACATGGATTGGACGAACCACTGAA
TTGCCGCATTGCAGAGATATTGTATTTAAGTGCCTAGCTCGATACATAAACGGGTCTCTCTGGTTAGACC
AGATCTGAGCCTGGGAGCTCTCTGGCTAACTAGGGAACCCACTGCTTAAGCCTCAATAAAGCTTGCCTTG
AGTGCTTCAAGTAGTGTGTGCCCGTCTGTTGTGTGACTCTGGTAACTAGAGATCCCTCAGACCCTTTTAG
TCAGTGTGGAAAATCTCTAGCAGTGGCGCCCGAACAGGGACTTGAAAGCGAAAGGGAAACCAGAGGAGCT
CTCTCGACGCAGGACTCGGCTTGCTGAAGCGCGCACGGCAAGAGGCGAGGGGCGGCGACTGGTGAGTACG
CCAAAAATTTTGACTAGCGGAGGCTAGAAGGAGAGAGATGGGTGCGAGAGCGTCAGTATTAAGCGGGGGA
GAATTAGATCGCGATGGGAAAAAATTCGGTTAAGGCCAGGGGGAAAGAAAAAATATAAATTAAAACATAT
AGTATGGGCAAGCAGGGAGCTAGAACGATTCGCAGTTAATCCTGGCCTGTTAGAAACATCAGAAGGCTGT
AGACAAATACTGGGACAGCTACAACCATCCCTTCAGACAGGATCAGAAGAACTTAGATCATTATATAATA
CAGTAGCAACCCTCTATTGTGTGCATCAAAGGATAGAGATAAAAGACACCAAGGAAGCTTTAGACAAGAT
AGAGGAAGAGCAAAACAAAAGTAAGACCACCGCACAGCAAGCGGCCGCTGATCTTCAGACCTGGAGGAGG
AGATATGAGGGACAATTGGAGAAGTGAATTATATAAATATAAAGTAGTAAAAATTGAACCATTAGGAGTA
GCACCCACCAAGGCAAAGAGAAGAGTGGTGCAGAGAGAAAAAAGAGCAGTGGGAATAGGAGCTTTGTTCC
TTGGGTTCTTGGGAGCAGCAGGAAGCACTATGGGCGCAGCGTCAATGACGCTGACGGTACAGGCCAGACA
ATTATTGTCTGGTATAGTGCAGCAGCAGAACAATTTGCTGAGGGCTATTGAGGCGCAACAGCATCTGTTG
CAACTCACAGTCTGGGGCATCAAGCAGCTCCAGGCAAGAATCCTGGCTGTGGAAAGATACCTAAAGGATC
AACAGCTCCTGGGGATTTGGGGTTGCTCTGGAAAACTCATTTGCACCACTGCTGTGCCTTGGAATGCTAG
TTGGAGTAATAAATCTCTGGAACAGATTTGGAATCACACGACCTGGATGGAGTGGGACAGAGAAATTAAC
AATTACACAAGCTTAATACACTCCTTAATTGAAGAATCGCAAAACCAGCAAGAAAAGAATGAACAAGAAT
TATTGGAATTAGATAAATGGGCAAGTTTGTGGAATTGGTTTAACATAACAAATTGGCTGTGGTATATAAA
ATTATTCATAATGATAGTAGGAGGCTTGGTAGGTTTAAGAATAGTTTTTGCTGTACTTTCTATAGTGAAT
AGAGTTAGGCAGGGATATTCACCATTATCGTTTCAGACCCACCTCCCAACCCCGAGGGGACCCGACAGGC
CCGAAGGAATAGAAGAAGAAGGTGGAGAGAGAGACAGAGACAGATCCATTCGATTAGTGAACGGATCTCG
ACGGTATCGGTTAACTTTTAAAAGAAAAGGGGGGATTGGGGGGTACAGTGCAGGGGAAAGAATAGTAGAC
ATAATAGCAACAGACATACAAACTAAAGAATTACAAAAACAAATTACAAAAATTCAAAATTTTATCGATA
AGCTTGGGAGTTCCGCGTTACATAACTTACGGTAAATGGCCCGCCTGGCTGACCGCCCAACGACCCCCGC
CCATTGACGTCAATAATGACGTATGTTCCCATAGTAACGCCAATAGGGACTTTCCATTGACGTCAATGGG
TGGAGTATTTACGGTAAACTGCCCACTTGGCAGTACATCAAGTGTATCATATGCCAAGTACGCCCCCTAT
TGACGTCAATGACGGTAAATGGCCCGCCTGGCATTATGCCCAGTACATGACCTTATGGGACTTTCCTACT
TGGCAGTACATCTACGTATTAGTCATCGCTATTACCATG
