>Addgene plasmid #85128 | pLENTI6.3/AR-GC-E2325 | depositor partial sequence | sequence record 164051 | pLENTI6.3/AR-GC-E2325 sequence 2763 bps
ATGGAAGTGCAGTTAGGGCTGGGAAGGGTCTACCCTCGGCCGCCGTCCAAGACCTACCGAGGAGCTTTCC
AGAATCTGTTCCAGAGCGTGCGCGAAGTGATCCAGAACCCGGGCCCCAGGCACCCAGAGGCCGCGAGCGC
AGCACCTCCCGGCGCCAGTTTGCTGCTGCTGCAGCAGCAGCAGCAGCAGCAGCAGCAGCAGCAGCAGCAG
CAGCAGCAGCAGCAGCAGCAGCAGCAGCAAGAGACTAGCCCCAGGCAGCAGCAGCAGCAGCAGGGTGAGG
ATGGTTCTCCCCAAGCCCATCGTAGAGGCCCCACAGGCTACCTGGTCCTGGATGAGGAACAGCAACCTTC
ACAGCCGCAGTCGGCCCTGGAGTGCCACCCCGAGAGAGGTTGCGTCCCAGAGCCTGGAGCCGCCGTGGCC
GCCAGCAAGGGGCTGCCGCAGCAGCTGCCAGCACCTCCGGACGAGGATGACTCAGCTGCCCCATCCACGT
TGTCCCTGCTGGGCCCCACTTTCCCCGGCTTAAGCAGCTGCTCCGCTGACCTTAAAGACATCCTGAGCGA
GGCCAGCACCATGCAACTCCTTCAGCAACAGCAGCAGGAAGCAGTATCCGAAGGCAGCAGCAGCGGGAGA
GCGAGGGAGGCCTCGGGGGCTCCCACTTCCTCCAAGGACAATTACTTAGGGGGCACTTCGACCATTTCTG
ACAACGCCAAGGAGTTGTGTAAGGCAGTGTCGGTGTCCATGGGCCTGGGTGTGGAGGCGTTGGAGCATCT
GAGTCCAGGGGAACAGCTTCGGGGGGATTGCATGTACGCCCCACTTTTGGGAGTTCCACCCGCTGTGCGT
CCCACTCCTTGTGCCCCATTGGCCGAATGCAAAGGTTCTCTGCTAGACGACAGCGCAGGCAAGAGCACTG
AAGATACTGCTGAGTATTCCCCTTTCAAGGGAGGTTACACCAAAGGGCTAGAAGGCGAGAGCCTAGGCTG
CTCTGGCAGCGCTGCAGCAGGGAGCTCCGGGACACTTGAACTGCCGTCTACCCTGTCTCTCTACAAGTCC
GGAGCACTGGACGAGGCAGCTGCGTACCAGAGTCGCGACTACTACAACTTTCCACTGGCTCTGGCCGGAC
CGCCGCCCCCTCCGCCGCCTCCCCATCCCCACGCTCGCATCAAGCTGGAGAACCCGCTGGACTACGGCAG
CGCCTGGGCGGCTGCGGCGGCGCAGTGCCGCTATGGGGACCTGGCGAGCCTGCATGGCGCGGGTGCAGCG
GGACCCGGTTCTGGGTCACCCTCAGCCGCCGCTTCCTCATCCTGGCACACTCTCTTCACAGCCGAAGAAG
GCCAGTTGTATGGACCGTGTGGTGGTGGTGGGGGTGGTGGCGGCGGCGGCGGCGGCGGCGGCGGCGGCGG
CGGCGGCGGCGGCGGCGGCGAGGCGGGAGCTGTAGCCCCCTACGGCTACACTCGGCCCCCTCAGGGGCTG
GCGGGCCAGGAAAGCGACTTCACCGCACCTGATGTGTGGTACCCTGGCGGCATGGTGAGCAGAGTGCCCT
ATCCCAGTCCCACTTGTGTCAAAAGCGAAATGGGCCCCTGGATGGATAGCTACTCCGGACCTTACGGGGA
CATGCGTTTGGAGACTGCCAGGGACCATGTTTTGCCCATTGACTATTACTTTCCACCCCAGAAGACCTGC
CTGATCTGTGGAGATGAAGCTTCTGGGTGTCACTATGGAGCTCTCACATGTGGAAGCTGCAAGGTCTTCT
TCAAAAGAGCCGCTGAAGGGAAACAGAAGTACCTGTGCGCCAGCAGAAATGATTGCACTATTGATAAATT
CCGAAGGAAAAATTGTCCATCTTGTCGTCTTCGGAAATGTTATGAAGCAGGGATGACTCTGGGAGCCCGG
AAGCTGAAGAAACTTGGTAATCTGAAACTACAGGAGGAAGGAGAGGCTTCCAGCACCACCAGCCCCACTG
AGGAGACAACCCAGAAGCTGACAGTGTCACACATTGAAGGCTATGAATGTCAGCCCATCTTTCTGAATGT
CCTGGAAGCCATTGAGCCAGGTGTAGTGTGTGCTGGACACGACAACAACCAGCCCGACTCCTTTGCAGCC
TTGCTCTCTAGCCTCAATGAACTGGGAGAGAGACAGCTTGTACACGTGGTCAAGTGGGCCAAGGCCTTGC
CTGGCTTCCGCAACTTACACGTGGACGACCAGATGGCTGTCATTCAGTACTCCTGGATGGGGCTCATGGT
GTTTGCCATGGGCTGGCGATCCTTCACCAATGTCAACTCCAGGATGCTCTACTTCGCCCCTGATCTGGTT
TTCAATGAGTACCGCATGCACAAGTCCCGGATGTACAGCCAGTGTGTCCGAATGAGGCACCTCTCTCAAG
AGTTTGGATGGCTCCAAATCACCCCCCAGGAATTCCTGTGCATGAAAGCACTGCTACTCTTCAGCATTAT
TCCAGTGGATGGGCTGAAAAATCAAAAATTCTTTGATGAACTTCGAATGAACTACATCAAGGAACTCGAT
CGTATCATTGCATGCAAAAGAAAAAATCCCACATCCTGCTCAAGACGCTTCTACCAGCTCACCAAGCTCC
TGGACTCCGTGCAGCCTATTGCGAGAGAGCTGCATCAGTTCACTTTTGACCTGCTAATCAAGTCACACAT
GGTGAGCGTGGACTTTCCGGAAATGATGGCAGAGATCATCTCTGTGCAAGTGCCCAAGATCCTTTCTGGG
AAAGTCAAGCCCATCTATTTCCACACCCAGTGA
